>Addgene plasmid #55351 | mCerulean-Alpha Actinin-19 | addgene partial sequence | sequence record 115293 | mCerulean-R 5'-gaagcactgcacgccccaggt-3'
CCAGGGCAGGGCAGCTTGCCGGTGGTGCAGATGAACTTCAGGGTCAGCTTGCCGTAGGTGGCATCGCCCT
CGCCCTCGCCGGACACGCTGAACTTGTGGCCGTTTACGTCGCCGTCCAGCTCGACCAGGATGGGCACCAC
CCCGGTGAACAGCTCCTCGCCCTTGCTCACCATGGTGGCGACCGGTGGATCCCGGGCCCGCGGTACCGTC
GACTGCAGAATTCGAAGCTTGAGGTCACTCTCGCCGTACAGCGCCGTGGAGAAGGACATGTAGTCCAGAG
CACCTGGCACGGAGTCGGGGCCGGTGTAGGGGGCCATCCGCGCGATGCAGTACTCAGCCTGGTCGGGTGG
CAGCTCGCGGCGCAGCTCGTCCATGGTAATGTAGTTCTTGTCCCCAGCCAGGATCTTGAAGGAAGCCATG
ACTTGGTCTGCTGTATCTGTGTCGGCTGTCTCGCGGGACATGAAGTCAATGAAGGCCTGGAATGTCACTA
CCCCCAGGCGGTTGGGGTCCACAATGCTCATGATGCGGGCAAATTCTGCTTCTCCCTGGGGGTCGTTGCC
AATATCATAACCCAAGCTGATGAGGCAGGCTTTGAACTCCTCGGGACCCAGTGTGCCGGAGTGATCCCGG
TCAAAGTGGTTGAAGGAGGCCCGGAACTCATTCATCTGCTCCTGGCTGATGCCCTTGGCATCCCGGGTCA
GGATCTGGTTCTCTACCTCATTGATGGTCCTGGCGATGGTGGTGAGCAGCTGCTCCCAGCCCACACGGAT
GTGCTCCATGGTGTAGTTGG
