[The description below was written by a language model from this plasmid's Addgene catalogue record.]
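Description:
mCerulean-Alpha Actinin-19 is a mammalian expression plasmid that produces human alpha-actinin (ACTN1) fused to the cyan fluorescent protein mCerulean. It is built on an mCerulean backbone recorded as about 4.75 kb without the insert. In bacteria it is maintained as a high-copy plasmid under kanamycin selection. A neomycin resistance marker allows transfected mammalian cells to be selected with G418, for example to establish stable lines. The record does not list the origin of replication or the promoter driving the resistance marker, and no feature table is provided. The cloning method is recorded as unknown.

The fusion is transcribed from the CMV promoter, a strong constitutive promoter in most mammalian cell types. The listed 3′ sequencing primer suggests that an SV40 polyadenylation signal lies downstream. mCerulean is recorded as a C-terminal tag carried on the backbone, so alpha-actinin sits upstream and the fluorescent protein follows it. The "19" in the name may refer to the length of the linker between the two parts, but the record does not explain it.

Alpha-actinin is an actin-crosslinking protein that concentrates on actin-based structures such as stress fibres and focal adhesions. The stated purpose of the plasmid is to act as a localization marker for alpha-actinin. The fusion can be imaged in the cyan channel, with recorded excitation and emission maxima of 433 nm and 475 nm. This makes it suitable for fluorescence microscopy of cytoskeletal organization in transfected cells, and it can be combined with spectrally distinct fluorescent fusions for multicolour imaging.
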