Addgene plasmid #55351: mCerulean-Alpha Actinin-19
Purpose: Localization: Alpha Actinin, Excitation: 433, Emission: 475
Depositing lab: Michael Davidson. Depositing organization: Florida State University, Tallahassee.
Backbone
  Vector backbone: mCerulean
  Backbone size w/o insert (bp): 4750
  Vector type: Mammalian Expression
  Selectable markers: Neomycin (select with G418)
Growth in bacteria
  Bacterial resistance: Kanamycin, 50 μg/mL
  Growth temperature: 37°C
  Growth strain: DH5alpha
  Copy number: High Copy
Gene/Insert
  Gene/Insert name: Alpha-Actinin (alt name: NP_001093.1)
  Species: H. sapiens (human)
  Entrez Gene: ACTN1 (a.k.a. BDPLT15)
  Promoter: CMV
  Tag / fusion protein: mCerulean (C terminal on backbone)
  Cloning method: Unknown
  Sequencing primers: 5′ CMV-F; 3′ SV40pA-R
Terms and licenses: Academic/Nonprofit Terms; Industry Terms: Not Available to Industry
Depositor comments: . Excitation = 433; Emission = 475
How to cite: mCerulean-Alpha Actinin-19 was a gift from Michael Davidson (Addgene plasmid # 55351 ; http://n2t.net/addgene:55351 ; RRID:Addgene_55351)
